>Addgene plasmid #240547 | nb-enDR3-TEV-mEGFP-NLS (pRS1458) | addgene full sequence | sequence record 481875 | Addgene NGS Result
GACGGATCGGGAGATCTCCCGATCCCCTATGGTGCACTCTCAGTACAATCTGCTCTGATGCCGCATAGTT
AAGCCAGTATCTGCTCCCTGCTTGTGTGTTGGAGGTCGCTGAGTAGTGCGCGAGCAAAATTTAAGCTACA
ACAAGGCAAGGCTTGACCGACAATTGCATGAAGAATCTGCTTAGGGTTAGGCGTTTTGCGCTGCTTCGCG
ATGTACGGGCCAGATATACGCGTTGACATTGATTATTGACTAGTTATTAATAGTAATCAATTACGGGGTC
ATTAGTTCATAGCCCATATATGGAGTTCCGCGTTACATAACTTACGGTAAATGGCCCGCCTGGCTGACCG
CCCAACGACCCCCGCCCATTGACGTCAATAATGACGTATGTTCCCATAGTAACGCCAATAGGGACTTTCC
ATTGACGTCAATGGGTGGAGTATTTACGGTAAACTGCCCACTTGGCAGTACATCAAGTGTATCATATGCC
AAGTACGCCCCCTATTGACGTCAATGACGGTAAATGGCCCGCCTGGCATTATGCCCAGTACATGACCTTA
TGGGACTTTCCTACTTGGCAGTACATCTACGTATTAGTCATCGCTATTACCATGGTGATGCGGTTTTGGC
AGTACATCAATGGGCGTGGATAGCGGTTTGACTCACGGGGATTTCCAAGTCTCCACCCCATTGACGTCAA
TGGGAGTTTGTTTTGGCACCAAAATCAACGGGACTTTCCAAAATGTCGTAACAACTCCGCCCCATTGACG
CAAATGGGCGGTAGGCGTGTACGGTGGGAGGTCTATATAAGCAGAGCTCTCCCTATCAGTGATAGAGATC
TCCCTATCAGTGATAGAGATCGTCGACGAGCTCGTTTAGTGAACCGTCAGATCGCCTGGAGACGCCATCC
ACGCTGTTTTGACCTCCATAGAAGACACCGGGACCGATCCAGCCTCCGGACTCTGGCGTTTAAACTTAAG
CTTGGTACCGAGCTCGGATCCGAAAACCTGTACTTCCAAGGAACCGGTATGAGCAACTACGTGATCCAGG
CCGACCAACAGCTGCTGGATGCGCTTCGTGCGCACTACGAAGGTGCGCTGTCTGACCGCCTGCCGGCTGG
CGCTCTGTTCGCGGTTAAACGTCCGGATGTTGTGATTACCGCATATCGTGCGGGTGCAGTAATGTTTCAG
GGTAAGGCCGCTGAGCAGGAAGCAGCTAAGTGGATCTCGGGTGGCTCAGGCGGCTCTGGCGGTTCTAACT
ACGTTATCCAGGCAGACCAGCAGCTGCTGGACGCGCTGCGTGCGCACTACGAAGGAGCGCTGTCGGACCG
TCTGCCGGCGGGCGCACTGTTCGCGGTTAAACGTCCGGACGTTGTAATCACCGCGTACCGTGCCGGTGCA
GTTATGTTCCAGGGTAAAGCGGCGGAACAGGAAGCGGCGAAATGGATCTCTGCTAGCGAGAATTTGTATT
TTCAGGGTGATATCATGGTGAGCAAGGGCGAGGAGCTGTTCACCGGGGTGGTGCCCATCCTGGTCGAGCT
GGACGGCGACGTAAACGGCCACAAGTTCAGCGTGTCCGGCGAGGGCGAGGGCGATGCCACCTACGGCAAG
CTGACCCTGAAGTTCATCTGCACCACCGGCAAGCTGCCCGTGCCCTGGCCCACCCTCGTGACCACCCTGA
CCTACGGCGTGCAGTGCTTCAGCCGCTACCCCGACCACATGAAGCAGCACGACTTCTTCAAGTCCGCCAT
GCCCGAAGGCTACGTCCAGGAGCGCACCATCTTCTTCAAGGACGACGGCAACTACAAGACCCGCGCCGAG
GTGAAGTTCGAGGGCGACACCCTGGTGAACCGCATCGAGCTGAAGGGCATCGACTTCAAGGAGGACGGCA
ACATCCTGGGGCACAAGCTGGAGTACAACTACAACAGCCACAACGTCTATATCATGGCCGACAAGCAGAA
GAACGGCATCAAGGTGAACTTCAAGATCCGCCACAACATCGAGGACGGCAGCGTGCAGCTCGCCGACCAC
TACCAGCAGAACACCCCCATCGGCGACGGCCCCGTGCTGCTGCCCGACAACCACTACCTGAGCACCCAGT
CCAAGCTGAGCAAAGACCCCAACGAGAAGCGCGATCACATGGTCCTGCTGGAGTTCGTGACCGCCGCCGG
GATCACTCTCGGCATGGACGAGCTGTACAAGGCCGCAGCAGACCCCAAGAAAAAGCGGAAGGTGGACCCT
AAAAAGAAGAGAAAGGTCGACCCAAAGAAGAAACGCAAGGTGTAAGTAACTCGAGTCTAGAGGGCCCGTT
TAAACCCGCTGATCAGCCTCGACTGTGCCTTCTAGTTGCCAGCCATCTGTTGTTTGCCCCTCCCCCGTGC
CTTCCTTGACCCTGGAAGGTGCCACTCCCACTGTCCTTTCCTAATAAAATGAGGAAATTGCATCGCATTG
TCTGAGTAGGTGTCATTCTATTCTGGGGGGTGGGGTGGGGCAGGACAGCAAGGGGGAGGATTGGGAAGAC
AATAGCAGGCATGCTGGGGATGCGGTGGGCTCTATGGCTTCTGAGGCGGAAAGAACCAGCTGGGGCTCTA
GGGGGTATCCCC
[124 nt withheld, positions 2603-2726]
C
[91 nt withheld, positions 2728-2818]
AGGGTGATGGTTCACGTACCTAGAAGTTCCTATTCCGAAGTTCCTATTCTCTAGAAAGTATAGGAACTTC
CTTGGCCAAAAAGCCTGAACTCACCGCGACGTCTGTCGAGAAGTTTCTGATCGAAAAGTTCGACAGCGTC
TCCGACCTGATGCAGCTCTCGGAGGGCGAAGAATCTCGTGCTTTCAGCTTCGATGTAGGAGGGCGTGGAT
ATGTCCTGCGGGTAAATAGCTGCGCCGATGGTTTCTACAAAGATCGTTATGTTTATCGGCACTTTGCATC
GGCCGCGCTCCCGATTCCGGAAGTGCTTGACATTGGGGAATTCAGCGAGAGCCTGACCTATTGCATCTCC
CGCCGTGCACAGGGTGTCACGTTGCAAGACCTGCCTGAAACCGAACTGCCCGCTGTTCTGCAGCCGGTCG
CGGAGGCCATGGATGCGATCGCTGCGGCCGATCTTAGCCAGACGAGCGGGTTCGGCCCATTCGGACCGCA
AGGAATCGGTCAATACACTACATGGCGTGATTTCATATGCGCGATTGCTGATCCCCATGTGTATCACTGG
CAAACTGTGATGGACGACACCGTCAGTGCGTCCGTCGCGCAGGCTCTCGATGAGCTGATGCTTTGGGCCG
AGGACTGCCCCGAAGTCCGGCACCTCGTGCACGCGGATTTCGGCTCCAACAATGTCCTGACGGACAATGG
CCGCATAACAGCGGTCATTGACTGGAGCGAGGCGATGTTCGGGGATTCCCAATACGAGGTCGCCAACATC
TTCTTCTGGAGGCCGTGGTTGGCTTGTATGGAGCAGCAGACGCGCTACTTCGAGCGGAGGCATCCGGAGC
TTGCAGGATCGCCGCGGCTCCGGGCGTATATGCTCCGCATTGGTCTTGACCAACTCTATCAGAGCTTGGT
TGACGGCAATTTCGATGATGCAGCTTGGGCGCAGGGTCGATGCGACGCAATCGTCCGATCCGGAGCCGGG
ACTGTCGGGCGTACACAAATCGCCCGCAGAAGCGCGGCCGTCTGGACCGATGGCTGTGTAGAAGTACTCG
CCGATAGTGGAAACCGACGCCCCAGCACTCGTCCGAGGGCAAAGGAATAGCACGTACTACGAGATTTCGA
TTCCACCGCCGCCTTCTATGAAAGGTTGGGCTTCGGAATCGTTTTCCGGGACGCCGGCTGGATGATCCTC
CAGCGCGGGGATCTCATGCTGGAGTTCTTCGCCCACCCCAACTTGTTTATTGCAGCTTATAATGGTTACA
AATAAAGCAATAGCATCACAAATTTCACAAATAAAGCATTTTTTTCACTGCATTCTAGTTGTGGTTTGTC
CAAACTCATCAATGTATCTTATCATGTCTGTATACCGTCGACCTCTAGCTAGAGCTTGGCGTAATCATGG
TCATAGCTGTTTCCTGTGTGAAATTGTTATCCGCTCACAATTCCACACAACATACGAGCCGGAAGCATAA
AGTGTAAAGCCTGGGGTGCCTAATGAGTGAGCTAACTCACATTAATTGCGTTGCGCTCACTGCCCGCTTT
CCAGTCGGGAAACCTGTCGTGCCAGCTGCATTAATGAATCGGCCAACGCGCGGGGAGAGGCGGTTTGCGT
ATTGGGCGCTCTTCCGCTTCCTCGCTCACTGACTCGCTGCGCTCGGTCGTTCGGCTGCGGCGAGCGGTAT
CAGCTCACTCAAAGGCGGTAATACGGTTATCCACAGAATCAGGGGATAACGCAGGAAAGAACATGTGAGC
AAAAGGCCAGCAAAAGGCCAGGAACCGTAAAAAGGCCGCGTTGCTGGCGTTTTTCCATAGGCTCCGCCCC
CCTGACGAGCATCACAAAAATCGACGCTCAAGTCAGAGGTGGCGAAACCCGACAGGACTATAAAGATACC
AGGCGTTTCCCCCTGGAAGCTCCCTCGTGCGCTCTCCTGTTCCGACCCTGCCGCTTACCGGATACCTGTC
CGCCTTTCTCCCTTCGGGAAGCGTGGCGCTTTCTCATAGCTCACGCTGTAGGTATCTCAGTTCGGTGTAG
GTCGTTCGCTCCAAGCTGGGCTGTGTGCACGAACCCCCCGTTCAGCCCGACCGCTGCGCCTTATCCGGTA
ACTATCGTCTTGAGTCCAACCCGGTAAGACACGACTTATCGCCACTGGCAGCAGCCACTGGTAACAGGAT
TAGCAGAGCGAGGTATGTAGGCGGTGCTACAGAGTTCTTGAAGTGGTGGCCTAACTACGGCTACACTAGA
AGAACAGTATTTGGTATCTGCGCTCTGCTGAAGCCAGTTACCTTCGGAAAAAGAGTTGGTAGCTCTTGAT
CCGGCAAACAAACCACCGCTGGTAGCGGTGGTTTTTTTGTTTGCAAGCAGCAGATTACGCGCAGAAAAAA
AGGATCTCAAGAAGATCCTTTGATCTTTTCTACGGGGTCTGACGCTCAGTGGAACGAAAACTCACGTTAA
GGGATTTTGGTCATGAGATTATCAAAAAGGATCTTCACCTAGATCCTTTTAAATTAAAAATGAAGTTTTA
AATCAATCTAAAGTATATATGAGTAAACTTGGTCTGACAGTTACCAATGCTTAATCAGTGAGGCACCTAT
CTCAGCGATCTGTCTATTTCGTTCATCCATAGTTGCCTGACTCCCCGTCGTGTAGATAACTACGATACGG
GAGGGCTTACCATCTGGCCCCAGTGCTGCAATGATACCGCGAGACCCACGCTCACCGGCTCCAGATTTAT
CAGCAATAAACCAGCCAGCCGGAAGGGCCGAGCGCAGAAGTGGTCCTGCAACTTTATCCGCCTCCATCCA
GTCTATTAATTGTTGCCGGGAAGCTAGAGTAAGTAGTTCGCCAGTTAATAGTTTGCGCAACGTTGTTGCC
ATTGCTACAGGCATCGTGGTGTCACGCTCGTCGTTTGGTATGGCTTCATTCAGCTCCGGTTCCCAACGAT
CAAGGCGAGTTACATGATCCCCCATGTTGTGCAAAAAAGCGGTTAGCTCCTTCGGTCCTCCGATCGTTGT
CAGAAGTAAGTTGGCCGCAGTGTTATCACTCATGGTTATGGCAGCACTGCATAATTCTCTTACTGTCATG
CCATCCGTAAGATGCTTTTCTGTGACTGGTGAGTACTCAACCAAGTCATTCTGAGAATAGTGTATGCGGC
GACCGAGTTGCTCTTGCCCGGCGTCAATACGGGATAATACCGCGCCACATAGCAGAACTTTAAAAGTGCT
CATCATTGGAAAACGTTCTTCGGGGCGAAAACTCTCAAGGATCTTACCGCTGTTGAGATCCAGTTCGATG
TAACCCACTCGTGCACCCAACTGATCTTCAGCATCTTTTACTTTCACCAGCGTTTCTGGGTGAGCAAAAA
CAGGAAGGCAAAATGCCGCAAAAAAGGGAATAAGGGCGACACGGAAATGTTGAATACTCATACTCTTCCT
TTTTCAATATTATTGAAGCATTTATCAGGGTTATTGTCTCATGAGCGGATACATATTTGAATGTATTTAG
AAAAATAAACAAATAGGGGTTCCGCGCACATTTCCCCGAAAAGTGCCACCTGACGTC
Features (pLannotate 1.2.2; 24 found; start..end, strand, type, name):
     28..80      -  misc_feature   bom (fragment): basis of mobility region from pBR322
    235..614     +  enhancer       CMV enhancer: human cytomegalovirus immediate early enhancer
    615..818     +  promoter       CMV promoter: human cytomegalovirus (CMV) immediate early promoter
    820..839     +  promoter       PLtetO-1 promoter (fragment): modified phage lambda PL promoter with tet operator sites (Lutz and Bujard, 1997)
    841..860     +  promoter       PLtetO-1 promoter (fragment): modified phage lambda PL promoter with tet operator sites (Lutz and Bujard, 1997)
    868..901     +  promoter       TRE3GV promoter (fragment): 3rd-generation Tet-responsive promoter that can be activated by binding of Tet-On® 3G, optimized for retroviral and lentiviral vectors
   1002..1018    +  CDS            TEV site (fragment): tobacco etch virus (TEV) protease recognition and cleavage site
   1029..1226    +  CDS            rnhC (fragment): RNH3_GEOKA - Protein inferred from homology: Swiss-Prot protein existence level 3. Endonuclease that specifically degrades the RNA of RNA-DNA hybrids. From Geobacillus kaustophilus (strain HTA426).
   1485..2201    +  CDS            mEGFP: mEGFP is a basic (constitutively fluorescent) green fluorescent protein published in 2002, derived from Aequorea victoria. It has moderate acid sensitivity.
   2241..2257    +  CDS            SV40 NLS (fragment): nuclear localization signal of SV40 (simian virus 40) large T antigen
   2333..2557    +  polyA_signal   bGH poly(A) signal: bovine growth hormone polyadenylation signal
   2561..2582    +  promoter       SV40 promoter (fragment): SV40 enhancer and early promoter
   2603..2836    +  rep_origin     f1 ori (fragment) (sequence partly withheld): f1 bacteriophage origin of replication; arrow indicates direction of (+) strand synthesis
   2841..2888    +  protein_bind   FRT: FLP-mediated recombination occurs in the 8-bp core sequence TCTAGAAA (Turan and Bode, 2011). FLP recombinase from the Saccharomyces cerevisiae 2μ plasmid
   2896..3918    +  CDS            HygR: aminoglycoside phosphotransferase from E. coli; aph(4)-Ia; confers resistance to hygromycin
   3928..4053    +  CDS            ble (fragment): BLE_KLEPN - Experimental evidence at protein level: Swiss-Prot protein existence level 1. Binding protein with a strong affinity to the bleomycin family of antibiotics. Binds to CL990; an antimitotic-antibiotic compound. From Klebsiella pneumoniae.
   4048..4169    +  polyA_signal   SV40 poly(A) signal: SV40 polyadenylation signal
   4242..4258    -  protein_bind   lac operator: The lac repressor binds to the lac operator to inhibit transcription in E. coli. This inhibition can be relieved by adding lactose or isopropyl-β-D-thiogalactopyranoside (IPTG). lac repressor encoded by lacI
   4266..4296    -  promoter       lac promoter: promoter for the E. coli lac operon
   4311..4332    -  protein_bind   CAP binding site: CAP binding activates transcription in the presence of cAMP. E. coli catabolite activator protein
   4345..4437    -  CDS            lacI (fragment): lac repressor; lacI; The lac repressor binds to the lac operator to inhibit transcription in E. coli. This inhibition can be relieved by adding lactose or isopropyl-β-D-thiogalactopyranoside (IPTG).
   4620..5208    -  rep_origin     ori: high-copy-number ColE1/pMB1/pBR322/pUC origin of replication
   5379..6239    -  CDS            AmpR: β-lactamase; bla; confers resistance to ampicillin, carbenicillin, and related antibiotics
   6240..6344    -  promoter       AmpR promoter: bla
