[The description below was written by a language model from this plasmid's Addgene catalogue record and pLannotate feature annotations shown in this document.]
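Description:
nb-enDR3-TEV-mEGFP-NLS (pRS1458) is a mammalian expression plasmid built on the pcDNA5/FRT/TO backbone. It is propagated in E. coli at high copy through a ColE1/pUC-type origin and selected with ampicillin via the β-lactamase gene; a partial f1 origin is also annotated. The expression cassette is driven by the CMV immediate-early enhancer and promoter, followed by short tet-operator matches. These are consistent with the tetracycline-regulated CMV/TO design of this backbone, in which transcription is repressed in cells expressing the Tet repressor and induced by tetracycline or doxycycline. The cassette ends with the bovine growth hormone polyadenylation signal.

The insert encodes nb-enDR3, a non-binding variant of enDR3, an engineered N-terminal hybrid-binding domain of RNase H3 from Geobacillus stearothermophilus. It carries the S48A and K50A substitutions, which are recorded as abolishing R-loop binding. The annotation detects this region as an rnhC fragment matched to a related Geobacillus homologue. According to the record, the domain is fused to a TEV protease cleavage site, monomeric EGFP and an SV40 nuclear localization signal, giving a fluorescent, nuclear-targeted protein with a protease-cleavable junction. The only TEV match annotated is a partial one lying just upstream of the rnhC fragment, and the stretch between that fragment and mEGFP is unannotated.

Downstream lies an FRT site directly preceding a hygromycin resistance gene with an SV40 polyadenylation signal. In this backbone design, Flp-mediated integration into a host cell line's genomic FRT site allows hygromycin selection of isogenic stable lines. The construct serves as the negative control for R-loop capture and mapping experiments performed with functional enDR3.
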