Addgene plasmid #240547: nb-enDR3-TEV-mEGFP-NLS (pRS1458)
Purpose: Expression of negative control for R-loops capture experiments using enDR3. A mutated, non-R-loops binding version of enDR3 is expressed in fusion with the TEV cleavage site, mEGFP, and NLS.
Depositing lab: Roman Szczęsny. Depositing organization: Polish Academy of Sciences, Institute of Biochemistry and Biophysics. Publication: Genome-wide in vivo and ex vivo mapping of R-loops using engineered N-terminal hybrid-binding domain of RNase H3 (enDR3). Jedynak-Slyvka M, Kaczmarska Z, Graczyk D, Jurkiewicz A, Figiel M, Borowski LS, Szczesny RJ, Nowotny M. Nucleic Acids Res. 2025 Aug 11;53(15):gkaf792. doi: 10.1093/nar/gkaf792. PubMed 40823807.
Backbone
  Vector backbone: pcDNA5/FRT/TO
  Vector type: Mammalian Expression
Growth in bacteria
  Bacterial resistance: Ampicillin, 100 μg/mL
  Growth temperature: 37°C
  Growth strain: DH5alpha
  Copy number: High Copy
Gene/Insert
  Gene/Insert name: nb-enDR3
  Species: Geobacillus stearothermophilus
  Mutation: S48A, K50A
  Cloning method: Ligation Independent Cloning
  Sequencing primers: 5′ CGCAAATGGGCGGTAGGCGTG; 3′ CAATGCGATGCAATTTCCTC
Terms and licenses: Academic/Nonprofit Terms; Industry Terms: Not Available to Industry
How to cite: nb-enDR3-TEV-mEGFP-NLS (pRS1458) was a gift from Roman Szczęsny (Addgene plasmid # 240547 ; http://n2t.net/addgene:240547 ; RRID:Addgene_240547)
